>Addgene plasmid #27267 | pcDNA-RELΔ424-490 | addgene partial sequence | sequence record 33538 | 27267 with hREL-F (5' ttgcggagaccttctgaccaggaagtta 3')
GATACTTACGGCAATAAAGCAAAGAAACAAAAGACAACTCTGCTTTTCCAGAAACTGTGCCAGGATCACG
TTAATTTTCCTGAGAGACCAAGACCTGGTCTCCTCGGTTCAATTGGAGAAGGAAGATACTTCAAAAAAGA
ACCAAACTTGTTTTCTCATGATGCAGTTGTGAGAGAAATGCCTACAGGGGTTTCAAGTCAAGCAGAATCC
TACTATCCCTCACCTGGGCCCATCTCAAGTGGATTGTCACATCATGCCTCAATGGCACCTCTGCCTTCTT
CAAGCTGGTCATCAGTGGCCCACCCCACCCCACGCTCAGGCAATACAAACCCACTGAGTAGTTTTTCAAC
AAGGACACTTCCTTCTAATTCGCAAGGTATCCCACCATTCCTGAGAATACCTGTTGGGAATGATTTAAAT
TCATGTAATTCAGTGTTAGACCCAAGAGACTTGAGACAGCTCCATCAGATGTCCTCTTCCAGTATGTCAG
CAGGCGCCAATTCCAATACTACTGTTTTTGTTTCACAATCAGATGCATTTGAGGGATCTGACTTCAGTTG
TGCAGATAACAGCATGATAAATGAGTCGGGACCATCAAACAGTACTAATCCAAACAGTCATGGTTTTGTT
CAAGATAGTCAGTATTCAGGTATTGGCAGTATGCAAAATGAGCAATTGAGTGACTCCTTTCCATATGAAT
TTTTTCAAGTATAACTTGCAA
