>Addgene plasmid #27267 | pcDNA-RELΔ424-490 | addgene partial sequence | sequence record 33539 | 27267 with CMV-F
TCTCTGGCTACTGAGACCCACTGCTTACTGGCTTATCGAAATTAATACGACTCACTATAGGGAGACCCAA
GCTGGCTAGCGTTTAAACGGGCCCTCTAGAGGATCCCCCGGGCTGCAGGAATTCGGCACGAGCGGCCTCC
TGACTGACTGACTGCGGCCGCCTCCGGCCAGGACGCTGGGAGCTGCCTGCGGGAAGGTGCGGGGAGCGGA
GCCATGGCCTCCGGTGCGTATAACCCGTATATAGAGATAATTGAACAACCCAGGCAGAGGGGAATGCGTT
TTAGATACAAATGTGAAGGGCGATCAGCAGGCAGCATTCCAGGGGAGCACAGCACAGACAACAACCGAAC
ATACCCTTCTATCCAGATTATGAACTATTATGGAAAAGGAAAAGTGAGAATTACATTAGTAACAAAGAAT
GACCCATATAAACCTCATCCTCATGATTTAGTTGGAAAAGACTGCAGAGACGGCTACTATGAAGCAGAAT
TTGGACAAGAACGCAGACCTTTGTTTTTCCAAAATTTGGGTATTCGATGTGTGAAGAAAAAAGAAGTAAA
AGAAGCTATTATTACAAGAATAAAGGCAGGAATCAATCCATTCAATGTCCCTGAAAAACAGCTGAATGAT
ATTGAAGATTGTGACCTCAATGTGGTGAGACTGTGTTTTCAAGTTTTTCTCCCTGATGAACATGGTAATT
TGACGACTGCTCTTCCTCCTGTTGTCTCGAACCCAATTTATGACAACCGTGCTCCAAATACTGCAGAATT
AAGGATTTGTCGTGTAAACAAGAATTGTGGAAGTGTCAGAGGAGGAGATGAAATATTTCTACTTTGTGAC
AAAGTTCAGAAAGATGACATAGAAGTTCGTTTTGTGTTGAACGATTGGGAAGCAAAAGGCATC
