[The description below was written by a language model from this plasmid's Addgene catalogue record.]
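Description:
pcDNA-RELΔ424-490 is a mammalian expression plasmid built on the commercial pcDNA3.1(-) backbone (about 5.4 kb without insert). It carries a roughly 1.56 kb cDNA encoding a deletion mutant of human REL (c-Rel), the NF-κB family transcription factor. The insert, also called RELΔTAD1, was cloned between the XbaI and HindIII sites of the polylinker, and both sites remain intact. The plasmid is maintained at high copy in E. coli under ampicillin selection. No feature table accompanies the record, so the regulatory elements are not explicitly listed. The pcDNA3.1 series generally drives the insert from the CMV immediate-early promoter with a bovine growth hormone polyadenylation signal. This is consistent with the listed T7 and BGH-reverse sequencing primers, which flank the cloning site. No epitope tag or reporter is recorded.

The mutation removes the first of REL's C-terminal transactivation subdomains (TAD1). There is a naming discrepancy: despite the "Δ424-490" in the name, repository sequencing confirmed that asparagine 424 is retained, so the actual deletion spans amino acids 425-490. The depositor states that the plasmid is exactly as originally made and as used in the associated publications.

The linked work examined how changes in the REL transactivation domain, including mutation of an IKK phosphorylation site found in B-cell lymphoma patients, affect REL's in vitro transforming activity. The construct therefore appears suited to expressing a TAD1-deficient REL in mammalian cells to assess how this subdomain contributes to transcriptional activation and related REL functions, typically alongside wild-type REL or other mutants.
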