Addgene plasmid #27267: pcDNA-RELΔ424-490
Depositing lab: Thomas Gilmore. Depositing organization: Boston University Main Campus. Publication: Mutation of an IKK phosphorylation site within the transactivation domain of REL in two patients with B-cell lymphoma enhances REL's in vitro transforming activity. Starczynowski DT, Trautmann H, Pott C, Harder L, Arnold N, Africa JA, Leeman JR, Siebert R, Gilmore TD. Oncogene. 2007 Apr 26. 26(19):2685-94. 10.1038/sj.onc.1210089 PubMed 17072339.
Backbone
  Vector backbone: pcDNA3.1(-)
  Backbone manufacturer: Invitrogen
  Backbone size w/o insert (bp): 5400
  Vector type: Mammalian Expression
Growth in bacteria
  Bacterial resistance: Ampicillin, 100 μg/mL
  Growth temperature: 37°C
  Growth strain: DH5alpha
  Copy number: High Copy
Gene/Insert
  Gene/Insert name: REL (alt name: RELdeltaTAD1)
  Species: H. sapiens (human)
  Insert size (bp): 1563
  Mutation: Deletion of transactivation domain I (aa 425-490)
  Entrez Gene: REL (a.k.a. C-Rel, HIVEN86A, IMD92)
  Cloning method: Restriction Enzyme; 5′ cloning site XbaI (not destroyed); 3′ cloning site HindIII (not destroyed)
  Sequencing primers: 5′ T7; 3′ BGH-Rev
Terms and licenses: Academic/Nonprofit Terms; Industry Terms: Not Available to Industry
Depositor comments: Please note that Addgene's sequencing results confirmed N424 is present in the REL sequence. Despite the plasmid name, amino acids 425-490 of REL have been deleted. This plasmid is exactly as created by the depositing laboratory and as described in the associated publication listed below and in Chin et al., Oncogene. 2009 May 21;28(20):2100-11.
How to cite: pcDNA-RELΔ424-490 was a gift from Thomas Gilmore (Addgene plasmid # 27267 ; http://n2t.net/addgene:27267 ; RRID:Addgene_27267)
